>Addgene plasmid #242974 | mScarlet3-H_MapTauC | addgene full sequence | sequence record 492372 | Addgene NGS Result
TAATAGTAATCAATTACGGGGTCATTAGTTCATAGCCCATATATGGAGTTCCGCGTTACATAACTTACGG
TAAATGGCCCGCCTGGCTGACCGCCCAACGACCCCCGCCCATTGACGTCAATAATGACGTATGTTCCCAT
AGTAACGCCAATAGGGACTTTCCATTGACGTCAATGGGTGGAGTATTTACGGTAAACTGCCCACTTGGCA
GTACATCAAGTGTATCATATGCCAAGTACGCCCCCTATTGACGTCAATGACGGTAAATGGCCCGCCTGGC
ATTATGCCCAGTACATGACCTTATGGGACTTTCCTACTTGGCAGTACATCTACGTATTAGTCATCGCTAT
TACCATGGTGATGCGGTTTTGGCAGTACATCAATGGGCGTGGATAGCGGTTTGACTCACGGGGATTTCCA
AGTCTCCACCCCATTGACGTCAATGGGAGTTTGTTTTGGCACCAAAATCAACGGGACTTTCCAAAATGTC
GTAACAACTCCGCCCCATTGACGCAAATGGGCGGTAGGCGTGTACGGTGGGAGGTCTATATAAGCAGAGC
TGGTTTAGTGAACCGTCAGATCCGCTAGCGCTACCGGTCGCCACCATGGATAGCACCGAGGCAGTGATCA
AGGAGTTCATGCGGTTCAAGGTGCACATGGAGGGCTCCATGAACGGCCACGAGTTCGAGATCGAGGGCGA
GGGCGAGGGCCGCCCCTACGAGGGCACCCAGACCGCCAAGCTGAGGGTGACCAAGGGTGGCCCCCTGCCC
TTCTCCTGGGACATCCTGTCCCCTCAGTTCATGTACGGCTCCAGGGCCTTCACGAAGCACCCCGCCGACA
TCCCCGACTACTGGAAGCAGTCCTTCCCCGAGGGCTTCAAGTGGGAGCGCGTGATGAACTTCGAGGACGG
CGGCGCCGTGTCCGTGGCCCAGGACACCTCCCTGGAGGACGGCACCCTGATCTACAAGGTGAAGCTCCGC
GGCACCAACTTCCCTCCTGACGGCCCCGTAATGCAGAAGAAGACAATGGGCTGGGAAGCATCCACCGAGC
GGTTGTACCCCGAGGACGTCGTGCTGAAGGGCGACATTAAGCACGCCCTGCGCCTGAAGGACGGCGGCCG
CTACCTGGCGGACTTCAAGACCACCTACAGGGCCAAGAAGCCCGTGCAGATGCCCGGCGCCTTCAACATC
GACCGCAAGTTGGACATCACATCCCACAACGAGGACTACACCGTGGTGGAACAGTACGAACGCTCCGTGG
CCCGCCACTCCACCGGCGGCTCCGGTGGCTCCTTGTACAAGTCCGGAAGCGGCGGGTCCGGGAGCGGAAG
CGCTGAGCCCCGCCAGGAGTTCGAAGTGATGGAAGATCACGCTGGGACGTACGGGTTGGGGGACAGGAAA
GATCAGGGGGGCTACACCATGCACCAAGACCAAGAGGGTGACACGGACGCTGGCCTGAAAGCTGAAGAAG
CAGGCATTGGAGACACCCCCAGCCTGGAAGACGAAGCTGCTGGTCACGTGACCCAAGCTCGCATGGTCAG
TAAAAGCAAAGACGGGACTGGAAGCGATGACAAAAAAGCCAAGGGGGCTGATGGTAAAACGAAGATCGCC
ACACCGCGGGGAGCAGCCCCTCCAGGCCAGAAGGGCCAGGCCAACGCCACCAGGATTCCAGCAAAAACCC
CGCCCGCTCCAAAGACACCACCCAGCTCTGGTGAACCTCCAAAATCAGGGGATCGCAGCGGCTACAGCAG
CCCCGGCTCCCCAGGCACTCCCGGCAGCCGCTCCCGCACCCCGTCCCTTCCAACCCCACCCACCCGGGAG
CCCAAGAAGGTGGCAGTGGTCCGTACTCCACCCAAGTCGCCGTCTTCCGCCAAGAGCCGCCTGCAGACAG
CCCCCGTGCCCATGCCAGACCTGAAGAATGTCAAGTCCAAGATCGGCTCCACTGAGAACCTGAAGCACCA
GCCGGGAGGCGGGAAGGTGCAAATAGTCTACAAACCAGTTGACCTGAGCAAGGTGACCTCCAAGTGTGGC
TCATTAGGCAACATCCATCATAAACCAGGAGGTGGCCAGGTGGAAGTAAAATCTGAGAAGCTTGACTTCA
AGGACAGAGTCCAGTCGAAGATTGGGTCCCTGGACAATATCACCCACGTCCCTGGCGGAGGAAATAAAAA
GATTGAAACCCACAAGCTGACCTTCCGCGAGAACGCCAAAGCCAAGACAGACCACGGGGCGGAGATCGTG
TACAAGTCGCCAGTGGTGTCTGGGGACACGTCTCCACGGCATCTCAGCAATGTCTCCTCCACCGGCAGCA
TCGACATGGTAGACTCGCCCCAGCTCGCCACGCTAGCTGACGAGGTGTCTGCCTCCCTGGCCAAGCAGGG
TTTGTGAGGATCCACCGGATCTAGATAACTGATCATAATCAGCCATACCACATTTGTAGAGGTTTTACTT
GCTTTAAAAAACCTCCCACACCTCCCCCTGAACCTGAAACATAAAATGAATGCAATTGTTGTTGTTAACT
TGTTTATTGCAGCTTATAATGGTTACAAATAAAGCAATAGCATCACAAATTTCACAAATAAAGCATTTTT
TTCACTGCATTCTAGTTGTGGTTTGTCCAAACTCATCAATGTATCTTAACGCGTAAATTGTAAGCGTTAA
TATTTTGTTAAAATTCGCGTTAAATTTTTGTTAAATCAGCTCATTTTTTAACCAATAGGCCGAAATCGGC
AAAATCCCTTATAAATCAAAAGAATAGACCGAGATAGGGT
[37 nt withheld, positions 2771-2807]
AAAGAACGTGGACTCCAACGTCAAAGG
[49 nt withheld, positions 2835-2883]
T
[91 nt withheld, positions 2885-2975]
G
[124 nt withheld, positions 2977-3100]
CAGGTGGCACTTTTCGGGGAAATGTGCGCGGAACCCCTATTTGTTTATTTTTCTAAATACATTCAAATAT
GTATCCGCTCATGAGACAATAACCCTGATAAATGCTTCAATAATATTGAAAAAGGAAGAGTCCTGAGGCG
GAAAGAACCAGCTGTGGAATGTGTGTCAGTTAGGGTGTGGAAAGTCCCCAGGCTCCCCAGCAGGCAGAAG
TATGCAAAGCATGCATCTCAATTAGTCAGCAACCAGGTGTGGAAAGTCCCCAGGCTCCCCAGCAGGCAGA
AGTATGCAAAGCATGCATCTCAATTAGTCAGCAACCATAGTCCCGCCCCTAACTCCGCCCATCCCGCCCC
TAACTCCGCCCAGTTCCGCCCATTCTCCGCCCCATGGCTGACTAATTTTTTTTATTTATGCAGAGGCCGA
GGCCGCCTCGGCCTCTGAGCTATTCCAGAAGTAGTGAGGAGGCTTTTTTGGAGGCCTAGGCTTTTGCAAA
GATCGATCAAGAGACAGGATGAGGATCGTTTCGCATGATTGAACAAGATGGATTGCACGCAGGTTCTCCG
GCCGCTTGGGTGGAGAGGCTATTCGGCTATGACTGGGCACAACAGACAATCGGCTGCTCTGATGCCGCCG
TGTTCCGGCTGTCAGCGCAGGGGCGCCCGGTTCTTTTTGTCAAGACCGACCTGTCCGGTGCCCTGAATGA
ACTGCAAGACGAGGCAGCGCGGCTATCGTGGCTGGCCACGACGGGCGTTCCTTGCGCAGCTGTGCTCGAC
GTTGTCACTGAAGCGGGAAGGGACTGGCTGCTATTGGGCGAAGTGCCGGGGCAGGATCTCCTGTCATCTC
ACCTTGCTCCTGCCGAGAAAGTATCCATCATGGCTGATGCAATGCGGCGGCTGCATACGCTTGATCCGGC
TACCTGCCCATTCGACCACCAAGCGAAACATCGCATCGAGCGAGCACGTACTCGGATGGAAGCCGGTCTT
GTCGATCAGGATGATCTGGACGAAGAGCATCAGGGGCTCGCGCCAGCCGAACTGTTCGCCAGGCTCAAGG
CGAGCATGCCCGACGGCGAGGATCTCGTCGTGACCCATGGCGATGCCTGCTTGCCGAATATCATGGTGGA
AAATGGCCGCTTTTCTGGATTCATCGACTGTGGCCGGCTGGGTGTGGCGGACCGCTATCAGGACATAGCG
TTGGCTACCCGTGATATTGCTGAAGAGCTTGGCGGCGAATGGGCTGACCGCTTCCTCGTGCTTTACGGTA
TCGCCGCTCCCGATTCGCAGCGCATCGCCTTCTATCGCCTTCTTGACGAGTTCTTCTGAGCGGGACTCTG
GGGTTCGAAATGACCGACCAAGCGACGCCCAACCTGCCATCACGAGATTTCGATTCCACCGCCGCCTTCT
ATGAAAGGTTGGGCTTCGGAATCGTTTTCCGGGACGCCGGCTGGATGATCCTCCAGCGCGGGGATCTCAT
GCTGGAGTTCTTCGCCCACCCTAGGGGGAGGCTAACTGAAACACGGAAGGAGACAATACCGGAAGGAACC
CGCGCTATGACGGCAATAAAAAGACAGAATAAAACGCACGGTGTTGGGTCGTTTGTTCATAAACGCGGGG
TTCGGTCCCAGGGCTGGCACTCTGTCGATACCCCACCGAGACCCCATTGGGGCCAATACGCCCGCGTTTC
TTCCTTTTCCCCACCCCACCCCCCAAGTTCGGGTGAAGGCCCAGGGCTCGCAGCCAACGTCGGGGCGGCA
GGCCCTGCCATAGCCTCAGGTTACTCATATATACTTTAGATTGATTTAAAACTTCATTTTTAATTTAAAA
GGATCTAGGTGAAGATCCTTTTTGATAATCTCATGACCAAAATCCCTTAACGTGAGTTTTCGTTCCACTG
AGCGTCAGACCCCGTAGAAAAGATCAAAGGATCTTCTTGAGATCCTTTTTTTCTGCGCGTAATCTGCTGC
TTGCAAACAAAAAAACCACCGCTACCAGCGGTGGTTTGTTTGCCGGATCAAGAGCTACCAACTCTTTTTC
CGAAGGTAACTGGCTTCAGCAGAGCGCAGATACCAAATACTGTTCTTCTAGTGTAGCCGTAGTTAGGCCA
CCACTTCAAGAACTCTGTAGCACCGCCTACATACCTCGCTCTGCTAATCCTGTTACCAGTGGCTGCTGCC
AGTGGCGATAAGTCGTGTCTTACCGGGTTGGACTCAAGACGATAGTTACCGGATAAGGCGCAGCGGTCGG
GCTGAACGGGGGGTTCGTGCACACAGCCCAGCTTGGAGCGAACGACCTACACCGAACTGAGATACCTACA
GCGTGAGCTATGAGAAAGCGCCACGCTTCCCGAAGGGAGAAAGGCGGACAGGTATCCGGTAAGCGGCAGG
GTCGGAACAGGAGAGCGCACGAGGGAGCTTCCAGGGGGAAACGCCTGGTATCTTTATAGTCCTGTCGGGT
TTCGCCACCTCTGACTTGAGCGTCGATTTTTGTGATGCTCGTCAGGGGGGCGGAGCCTATGGAAAAACGC
CAGCAACGCGGCCTTTTTACGGTTCCTGGCCTTTTGCTGGCCTTTTGCTCACATGTTCTTTCCTGCGTTA
TCCCCTGATTCTGTGGATAACCGTATTACCGCCATGCATTAGTTAT
Features (pLannotate 1.2.2; 14 found; start..end, strand, type, name):
     54..357     +  enhancer       CMV enhancer: human cytomegalovirus immediate early enhancer
    358..561     +  promoter       CMV promoter: human cytomegalovirus (CMV) immediate early promoter
    606..1276    +  CDS            mScarlet-2I (fragment): mScarlet-I derivative in which the N- and C-termini have been modified to reduce cytotoxicity (Valbuena et al., 2020) preserves the original mammalian codon optimization
   1332..2384    +  CDS            MAPT (fragment): TAU_SPECI - Experimental evidence at protein level: Swiss-Prot protein existence level 1. Promotes microtubule assembly and stability, and might be involved in the establishment and maintenance of neuronal polarity. The C-terminus binds axonal microtubules while the N-terminus binds neural plasma membrane components, suggesting that tau functions as a linker protein between both. Axonal polarity is predetermined by tau localization (in the neuronal cell) in the domain of the cell body defined by the centrosome. The short isoforms allow plasticity of the cytoskeleton whereas the longer isoforms
   2410..2494    +  CDS            large T antigen (fragment): large T antigen from SV40 (simian virus 40)
   2517..2638    +  polyA_signal   SV40 poly(A) signal: SV40 polyadenylation signal
   2672..3100    -  rep_origin     f1 ori (sequence partly withheld): f1 bacteriophage origin of replication; arrow indicates direction of (+) strand synthesis
   3127..3231    +  promoter       AmpR promoter: bla
   3233..3590    +  promoter       SV40 promoter: SV40 enhancer and early promoter
   3625..4419    +  CDS            NeoR/KanR: aminoglycoside phosphotransferase from Tn5; aph(3')-II (or nptII); confers resistance to neomycin, kanamycin, and G418 (Geneticin®)
   4440..4592    +  CDS            ble (fragment): BLE_KLEPN - Experimental evidence at protein level: Swiss-Prot protein existence level 1. Binding protein with a strong affinity to the bleomycin family of antibiotics. Binds to CL990; an antimitotic-antibiotic compound. From Klebsiella pneumoniae.
   4651..4698    +  polyA_signal   HSV TK poly(A) signal: herpes simplex virus thymidine kinase polyadenylation signal (Cole and Stacy, 1985)
   4789..4805    -  polyA_signal   bGH poly(A) signal (fragment): bovine growth hormone polyadenylation signal
   5027..5615    +  rep_origin     ori: high-copy-number ColE1/pMB1/pBR322/pUC origin of replication
