[The description below was written by a language model from this plasmid's Addgene catalogue record and pLannotate feature annotations shown in this document.]
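Description:
mScarlet3-H_MapTauC is a 5.7 kb mammalian expression plasmid built on a pC1-type backbone, designed to label microtubules in mammalian cells with a red fluorescent fusion protein. It is maintained in E. coli at high copy through a ColE1/pUC-type origin and selected with kanamycin. The resistance gene is the Tn5 aminoglycoside phosphotransferase (NeoR/KanR), placed behind tandem bacterial (AmpR/bla) and SV40 early promoters and followed by the HSV TK polyadenylation signal. This arrangement lets the same gene confer kanamycin resistance in bacteria and G418/neomycin resistance in transfected mammalian cells. An f1 origin is also present. Short annotated fragments of ble, the bGH poly(A) signal and SV40 large T antigen appear to be backbone remnants or partial matches rather than functional elements.

The expression cassette is driven by the human CMV immediate early enhancer and promoter and terminated by the SV40 poly(A) signal. The first coding region is a red fluorescent protein that the automated annotation matches as a fragment of an mScarlet-I derivative. According to the catalogue entry this is mScarlet3-H, and the partial match probably reflects close sequence relatedness within the mScarlet family. Downstream lies a fragment of roughly 1 kb from the microtubule-associated protein tau (MAPT), which promotes microtubule assembly and stability and binds microtubules through its C-terminal portion. Although the insert is named MapTauC-mScarlet3-H, the feature order places the fluorescent protein at the N-terminus of the tau segment, consistent with a C1-style vector. The record lists the insert species only as "Other" and does not specify the cloning sites. After transfection, the fusion is expected to decorate microtubules, allowing the cytoskeleton to be imaged by fluorescence microscopy and mScarlet3-H to be assessed as a fusion tag.
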