Addgene plasmid #242974: mScarlet3-H_MapTauC
Purpose: Construct for labelling microtubles in mammalian cells using microtuble targeted mScarlet3-H
Depositing lab: Dorus Gadella. Depositing organization: University of Amsterdam.
Backbone
  Vector backbone: pC1
  Vector type: Mammalian Expression
Growth in bacteria
  Bacterial resistance: Kanamycin, 50 μg/mL
  Growth temperature: 37°C
  Growth strain: DH5alpha
  Copy number: High Copy
Gene/Insert
  Gene/Insert name: MapTauC-mScarlet3-H
  Species: Other
  Promoter: CMV
  Cloning method: Restriction Enzyme; 5′ cloning site Unknown (unknown if destroyed)
Terms and licenses: Academic/Nonprofit Terms; Industry Terms: Not Available to Industry
How to cite: mScarlet3-H_MapTauC was a gift from Dorus Gadella (Addgene plasmid # 242974 ; http://n2t.net/addgene:242974 ; RRID:Addgene_242974)
